>Addgene plasmid #130633 | pSL0283 (pTnsABC) | addgene full sequence | sequence record 255651 | Addgene NGS Result
TCACTCTAGATTTCAGTGCAATTTATCTCTTCAAATGTAGCACCTGAAGTCAGCCCCATACGATATAAGT
TGTAATTCTCATGTTAGTCATGCCCCGCGCCCACCGGAAGGAGCTGACTGGGTTGAAGGCTCTCAAGGGC
ATCGGTCGAGATCCCGGTGCCTAATGAGTGAGCTAACTTACATTAATTGCGTTGCGCTCACTGCCCGCTT
TCCAGTCGGGAAACCTGTCGTGCCAGCTGCATTAATGAATCGGCCAACGCGCGGGGAGAGGCGGTTTGCG
TATTGGGCGCCAGGGTGGTTTTTCTTTTCACCAGTGAGACGGGCAACAGCTGATTGCCCTTCACCGCCTG
GCCCTGAGAGAGTTGCAGCAAGCGGTCCACGCTGGTTTGCCCCAGCAGGCGAAAATCCTGTTTGATGGTG
GTTAACGGCGGGATATAACATGAGCTGTCTTCGGTATCGTCGTATCCCACTACCGAGATGTCCGCACCAA
CGCGCAGCCCGGACTCGGTAATGGCGCGCATTGCGCCCAGCGCCATCTGATCGTTGGCAACCAGCATCGC
AGTGGGAACGATGCCCTCATTCAGCATTTGCATGGTTTGTTGAAAACCGGACATGGCACTCCAGTCGCCT
TCCCGTTCCGCTATCGGCTGAATTTGATTGCGAGTGAGATATTTATGCCAGCCAGCCAGACGCAGACGCG
CCGAGACAGAACTTAATGGGCCCGCTAACAGCGCGATTTGCTGGTGACCCAATGCGACCAGATGCTCCAC
GCCCAGTCGCGTACCGTCTTCATGGGAGAAAATAATACTGTTGATGGGTGTCTGGTCAGAGACATCAAGA
AATAACGCCGGAACATTAGTGCAGGCAGCTTCCACAGCAATGGCATCCTGGTCATCCAGCGGATAGTTAA
TGATCAGCCCACTGACGCGTTGCGCGAGAAGATTGTGCACCGCCGCTTTACAGGCTTCGACGCCGCTTCG
TTCTACCATCGACACCACCACGCTGGCACCCAGTTGATCGGCGCGAGATTTAATCGCCGCGACAATTTGC
GACGGCGCGTGCAGGGCCAGACTGGAGGTGGCAACGCCAATCAGCAACGACTGTTTGCCCGCCAGTTGTT
GTGCCACGCGGTTGGGAATGTAATTCAGCTCCGCCATCGCCGCTTCCACTTTTTCCCGCGTTTTCGCAGA
AACGTGGCTGGCCTGGTTCACCACGCGGGAAACGGTCTGATAAGAGACACCGGCATACTCTGCGACATCG
TATAACGTTACTGGTTTCACATTCACCACCCTGAATTGACTCTCTTCCGGGCGCTATCATGCCATACCGC
GAAAGGTTTTGCGCCATTCGATGGTGTCCGGGATCTCGACGCTCTCCCTTATGCGACTCCTGCATTAGGA
AATTAATACGACTCACTATAGGGGAATTGTGAGCGGATAACAATTCCCCTGTAGAAATAATTTTGTTTAA
CTTTAATAAGGAGATATACCATGGCGACAAGTTTACCTACGCCCTCAGCAATTACGACTTCGGCGTTAGA
GTATGCATTCCATACTCCCGCTCGCAATCTAACGAAATCTCGCGGAAAAAACATTCATCGTTATGTCAGT
GTAAAGATGAGTAAGAGGATTACGGTAGAATCTACTCTAGAGTGTGATGCCTGCTATCACTTTGATTTTG
AGCCAAGTATTGTTCGCTTTTGCGCTCAACCGATTCGATTTTTATATTATCTCAATGGTCAGTCTCACTC
CTATGTTCCTGACTTTCTAGTTCAATTTGATACCAACGAGTTTGTTCTATATGAAGTAAAGTCAGCTTAT
GCTAAGAACAAACCTGATTTTGATGTTGAATGGGAGGCGAAAGTAAAAGCAGCAACTGAACTAGGGCTAG
AATTGGAGCTTGTTGAAGAGAGTGATATTAGGGATACGGTTGTATTAAATAATCTTAAGCGCATGCATCG
TTATGCTTCGAAAGATGAGCTGAATAACGTACATAACTCTCTCTTAAAAATAATAAAGTACAATGGCGCC
CAATCTGCAAGATGCTTGGGAGAACAGTTGGGTTTAAAAGGCCGAACTGTTTTACCAATTTTGTGCGATT
TGCTGTCAAGGTGTTTACTCGATACACGTTTGGATAAGCCTCTATCTCTTGAATCTCGATTTGAGTTGGC
CAGTTATGGCTAAGAAAGGGTTCTCAAGTTTCCATAGAAAAGCAGTCTCTTCCCAAGATACGCTTGAATC
GATAGAGCTTGTCTCTAGCGCTAATTGTCTAGAAAGTGTTACGTATCAAGATATATCAGCATTTCCCGAA
ACAATTGCGGTAGAGATTAATTTCCGATTAAGCATTCTTCGCTTTTTAGCGCGAAAGTGCGAAACCATTG
TGGCCAAATCAATTGAACCACATCGTGTAGAGCTACAGCAAAACTATAGTAGAAAAATACCCAGTGCAAT
AACGATATATCGATGGTGGCTTGCTTTTCGAAAATCAGACTACAACCCCATTAGCTTAGCACCTAATATC
AAGGATAGAGGTAATAGAGAGACAAAAGTGTCAACAGTTGTTGATTCTATTATGGAACAGGCAGTTGAAA
GAGTTATATCTGGACGAAAAGTCAATGTTAGCTCTGCATATAAACGTGTTCGACGAAAAGTTCGTCAATA
CAATCTAACTCATGGAACGAAATACACGTATCCTAAGTACGAATCTGTAAGAAAGCGAGTAAAAAAGAAA
ACCCCATTTGAGTTATTAGCCGCAGGGAAAGGGGAGAGAGTAGCTAAGAGAGAGTTTCGCCGAATGGGAA
AAAAGATCCTCACGTCTAGCGTGCTAGAGAGGGTTGAAATAGATCACACTGTCGTTGACCTTTTTGCAGT
ACACGAAGAGTATCGAATCCCATTGGGCCGACCTTGGCTTACTCAATTGGTTGATTGTTACAGTAAAGCT
GTAATCGGTTTTTATTTAGGTTTCGAGCCTCCTAGCTATGTGTCGGTTTCCCTTGCACTTAAGAATGCAA
TACAACGCAAAGATGACTTAATCTCCTCGTATGAATCGATCGAGAATGAATGGCTATGTTATGGCATCCC
AGACCTACTCGTAACTGATAATGGTAAAGAGTTTTTGTCGAAAGCATTTGATCAAGCATGTGAATCACTA
TTGATCAATGTGCATCAAAATAAAGTTGAGACGCCCGACAACAAACCTCATGTTGAACGTAACTACGGGA
CTATTAATACTTCTCTGTTAGACGATTTACCTGGGAAATCCTTCAGCCAGTACCTTCAAAGAGAAGGGTA
CGACTCTGTGGGAGAAGCTACCCTTACACTCAATGAGATTAGAGAAATTTACTTAATTTGGTTGGTGGAT
ATTTATCATAAAAAACCCAATCAGAGAGGCACTAATTGTCCTAATGTTGCGTGGAAAAAGGGTTGTCAAG
AATGGGAACCAGAGGAGTTCTCTGGTTCTAAAGACGAATTAGACTTTAAATTTGCTATTGTTGATTACAA
ACAACTTACTAAAGTAGGGATAACTGTCTACAAAGAACTGAGTTATAGCAATGACCGTTTAGCTGAATAT
AGAGGGAAGAAAGGAAACCATAAAGTTCAGTTCAAGTATAACCCTGAGTGTATGGCAGTTATTTGGGTGT
TGGATGAGGATATGAATGAGTACTTTACAGTTAATGCGATTGACTACGAATATGCAAGTAGAGTATCACT
TTGGCAACATAAATATAACATGAAATATCAAGCAGAACTAAATTCAGCAGAATATGATGAGGACAAGGAA
ATTGATGCAGAAATAAAAATTGAAGAAATCGCAGATCGTTCAATTGTTAAGACTAACAAAATCAGAGCTC
GGAGGCGTGGCGCTAGGCATCAAGAGAATAGCGCAAGGGCTAAGTCAATCAGTAATGCGAACCCGGCCTC
GATACAAAAACATGAAGATGAAATCGTTAGTGCAGATAATGACGATTGGGATATTGATTATGTCTGAGAA
ATCGTCAAATGAGTGAAACGCGTGAGGCTCGTATATCAAGAGCTAAAAGGGCATTTGTATCCACACCGAG
CGTTAGGAAAATCTTGAGTTACATGGATAGATGTAGAGATCTATCAGACCTAGAGTCTGAGCCTACATGC
ATGATGGTCTATGGTGCTTCGGGTGTAGGTAAAACGACCGTCATCAAGAAATACTTAAATCAAAACAGAA
GAGAGTCCGAAGCCGGGGGCGATATAATACCGGTTTTGCATATTGAGTTGCCAGACAATGCGAAGCCAGT
AGATGCAGCAAGGGAATTGCTGGTTGAAATGGGTGACCCGCTAGCACTTTATGAAACTGACTTAGCTAGA
TTGACGAAAAGACTGACTGAATTAATCCCTGCGGTCGGCGTGAAGCTGATTATTATCGATGAGTTCCAAC
ATTTGGTGGAAGAAAGGTCAAATCGGGTTCTTACCCAAGTAGGTAATTGGCTAAAAATGATACTTAACAA
AACGAAATGTCCAATTGTTATATTTGGTATGCCATACTCAAAAGTTGTACTGCAAGCAAACTCGCAACTT
CACGGGCGATTTTCCATTCAGGTTGAACTGCGCCCCTTTAGCTACCAGGGAGGTAGAGGTGTATTTAAAA
CTTTTTTGGAATACCTTGATAAAGCCCTACCTTTTGAAAAACAGGCTGGCTTAGCCAACGAAAGTTTGCA
GAAAAAATTGTATGCATTCTCTCAGGGAAACATGCGTTCGTTGAGAAACCTTATTTATCAAGCATCTATC
GAAGCAATTGATAATCAGCATGAGACGATAACCGAAGAAGATTTCGTTTTTGCATCGAAGTTGACATCGG
GCGATAAACCCAACTCATGGAAAAATCCTTTTGAGGAGGGTGTTGAGGTAACAGAAGATATGTTACGACC
GCCACCAAAAGATATTGGTTGGGAGGACTATTTGAGACATTCAACCCCGAGAGTGAGTAAACCAGGTAGA
AATAAAAACTTTTTCGAATAACCTAGGCTGCTGCCACCGCTGAGCAATAACTAGCATAACCCCTTGGGGC
CTCTAAACGGGTCTTGAGGGGTTTTTTGCTGAAACCTCAGGCATTTGAGAAGCACACGGTCACACTGCTT
CCGGTAGTCAATAAACCGGTAAACCAGCAATAGACATAAGCGGCTATTTAACGACCCTGCCCTGAACCGA
CGACAAGCTGACGACCGGGTCTCCGCAAGTGGCACTTTTCGGGGAAATGTGCGCGGAACCCCTATTTGTT
TATTTTTCTAAATACATTCAAATATGTATCCGCTCATGAATTAATTCTTAGAAAAACTCATCGAGCATCA
AATGAAACTGCAATTTATTCATATCAGGATTATCAATACCATATTTTTGAAAAAGCCGTTTCTGTAATGA
AGGAGAAAACTCACCGAGGCAGTTCCATAGGATGGCAAGATCCTGGTATCGGTCTGCGATTCCGACTCGT
CCAACATCAATACAACCTATTAATTTCCCCTCGTCAAAAATAAGGTTATCAAGTGAGAAATCACCATGAG
TGACGACTGAATCCGGTGAGAATGGCAAAAGTTTATGCATTTCTTTCCAGACTTGTTCAACAGGCCAGCC
ATTACGCTCGTCATCAAAATCACTCGCATCAACCAAACCGTTATTCATTCGTGATTGCGCCTGAGCGAGA
CGAAATACGCGGTCGCTGTTAAAAGGACAATTACAAACAGGAATCGAATGCAACCGGCGCAGGAACACTG
CCAGCGCATCAACAATATTTTCACCTGAATCAGGATATTCTTCTAATACCTGGAATGCTGTTTTCCCGGG
GATCGCAGTGGTGAGTAACCATGCATCATCAGGAGTACGGATAAAATGCTTGATGGTCGGAAGAGGCATA
AATTCCGTCAGCCAGTTTAGTCTGACCATCTCATCTGTAACATCATTGGCAACGCTACCTTTGCCATGTT
TCAGAAACAACTCTGGCGCATCGGGCTTCCCATACAATCGATAGATTGTCGCACCTGATTGCCCGACATT
ATCGCGAGCCCATTTATACCCATATAAATCAGCATCCATGTTGGAATTTAATCGCGGCCTAGAGCAAGAC
GTTTCCCGTTGAATATGGCTCATACTCTTCCTTTTTCAATATTATTGAAGCATTTATCAGGGTTATTGTC
TCATGAGCGGATACATATTTGAATGTATTTAGAAAAATAAACAAATAGGCATGCTAGCGCAGAAACGTCC
TAGAAGATGCCAGGAGGATACTTAGCAGAGAGACAATAAGGCCGGAGCGAAGCCGTTTTTCCATAGGCTC
CGCCCCCCTGACGAACATCACGAAATCTGACGCTCAAATCAGTGGTGGCGAAACCCGACAGGACTATAAA
GATACCAGGCGTTTCCCCCTGATGGCTCCCTCTTGCGCTCTCCTGTTCCCGTCCTGCGGCGTCCGTGTTG
TGGTGGAGGCTTTACCCAAATCACCACGTCCCGTTCCGTGTAGACAGTTCGCTCCAAGCTGGGCTGTGTG
CAAGAACCCCCCGTTCAGCCCGACTGCTGCGCCTTATCCGGTAACTATCATCTTGAGTCCAACCCGGAAA
GACACGACAAAACGCCACTGGCAGCAGCCATTGGTAACTGAGAATTAGTGGATTTAGATATCGAGAGTCT
TGAAGTGGTGGCCTAACAGAGGCTACACTGAAAGGACAGTATTTGGTATCTGCGCTCCACTAAAGCCAGT
TACCAGGTTAAGCAGTTCCCCAACTGACTTAACCTTCGATCAAACCGCCTCCCCAGGCGGTTTTTTCGTT
TACAGAGCAGGAGATTACGACGATCGTAAAAGGATCTCAAGAAGATCCTTTACGGATTCCCGACACCA
Features (pLannotate 1.2.2; 14 found; start..end, strand, type, name):
     85..149     -  CDS            TcR (fragment): tetracycline efflux protein; tet; confers resistance to tetracycline
    164..185     -  protein_bind   CAP binding site: CAP binding activates transcription in the presence of cAMP. E. coli catabolite activator protein
    198..1280    -  CDS            lacI: lac repressor; lacI; The lac repressor binds to the lac operator to inhibit transcription in E. coli. This inhibition can be relieved by adding lactose or isopropyl-β-D-thiogalactopyranoside (IPTG).
   1281..1358    -  promoter       lacI promoter: lacI
   1366..1401    -  CDS            TcR (fragment): tetracycline efflux protein; tet; confers resistance to tetracycline
   1404..1422    +  promoter       T7 promoter: promoter for bacteriophage T7 RNA polymerase
   1423..1447    +  protein_bind   lac operator: The lac repressor binds to the lac operator to inhibit transcription in E. coli. This inhibition can be relieved by adding lactose or isopropyl-β-D-thiogalactopyranoside (IPTG). lac repressor encoded by lacI
   1462..1484    +  RBS            RBS: efficient ribosome binding site from bacteriophage T7 gene 10 (Olins and Rangwala, 1989)
   4996..5013    +  CDS            SET1 (fragment): solubility-enhancement tag derived from T7 phage gene 10B
   5021..5068    +  terminator     T7 terminator: transcription terminator for bacteriophage T7 RNA polymerase
   5232..5289    +  promoter       AmpR promoter (fragment): bla
   5298..6113    -  CDS            KanR: aminoglycoside phosphotransferase; aph(3')-Ia; confers resistance to kanamycin in bacteria or G418 (Geneticin®) in eukaryotes
   6114..6205    -  promoter       AmpR promoter: bla
   6223..6858    -  rep_origin     ColA ori: Plasmids containing the ColA origin of replication can be propagated in E. coli cells that contain additional plasmids with compatible origins.
