[The description below was written by a language model from this plasmid's Addgene catalogue record and pLannotate feature annotations shown in this document.]
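Description:
pSL0283 (pTnsABC) is a 6,858 nt bacterial expression plasmid built on the pCOLADuet-1 backbone that supplies three transposition proteins, TnsA, TnsB and TnsC, from the Vibrio cholerae CRISPR-associated transposon (CAST) system, which the depositor notes was previously referred to as INTEGRATE. It replicates in E. coli from the ColA origin, which is compatible with other common origins and so allows the plasmid to be maintained alongside additional plasmids in the same cell. Selection is by kanamycin, conferred by an aminoglycoside phosphotransferase gene. The catalogue lists the plasmid as high copy.

Expression is driven by a T7 promoter followed directly by a lac operator and the strong phage T7 gene 10 ribosome binding site, with a T7 terminator downstream. A lacI gene with its own promoter is carried on the plasmid, so transcription depends on a host that supplies T7 RNA polymerase and is repressed until relieved by IPTG or lactose. The automated annotation does not label the coding sequences, but the roughly 3.5 kb unannotated region between the ribosome binding site and the terminator is where the VchTnsA, VchTnsB and VchTnsC insert would lie. This is consistent with all three being transcribed from the single annotated T7 promoter, though the record does not describe how the individual genes are arranged or translated. The short TcR, SET1 and AmpR promoter fragments in the table appear to be minor backbone matches rather than functional elements. The plasmid's stated purpose is to express these Tns proteins, and the associated work concerns RNA-guided DNA integration by transposon-encoded CRISPR-Cas systems. The other components of that system are not present on this construct.
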