Addgene plasmid #130633: pSL0283 (pTnsABC)
Purpose: Expresses V. cholerae CAST TnsA, TnsB, and TnsC from a T7 promoter.
Depositing lab: Samuel H. Sternberg. Depositing organization: Columbia University. Publication: Transposon-encoded CRISPR-Cas systems direct RNA-guided DNA integration. Klompe SE, Vo PLH, Halpin-Healy TS, Sternberg SH. Nature. 2019 Jul;571(7764):219-225. doi: 10.1038/s41586-019-1323-z. Epub 2019 Jun 12. PubMed 31189177.
Backbone
  Vector backbone: pCOLADuet-1
  Vector type: Bacterial Expression, CRISPR ; Transposon
Growth in bacteria
  Bacterial resistance: Kanamycin, 50 μg/mL
  Growth temperature: 37°C
  Growth strain: DH5alpha
  Copy number: High Copy
Gene/Insert
  Gene/Insert name: VchTnsA, VchTnsB, VchTnsC
  Species: Vibrio cholerae
  GenBank ID: WP_000202732.1, WP_001074608.1, WP_002024152.1
  Promoter: T7
  Cloning method: Restriction Enzyme; 5′ cloning site Unknown (unknown if destroyed)
Terms and licenses: Academic/Nonprofit Terms; Industry Terms: Not Available to Industry
Depositor comments: Previously referred to as INTEGRATE.
How to cite: pSL0283 (pTnsABC) was a gift from Samuel H. Sternberg (Addgene plasmid # 130633 ; http://n2t.net/addgene:130633 ; RRID:Addgene_130633)
